Addgene plasmid #27717: pUT1107-HQ858671
Depositing lab: John Gray & Erich Grotewold. Depositing organization: University of Toledo. Publication: The Maize TFome--development of a transcription factor open reading frame collection for functional genomics. Burdo B, Gray J, Goetting-Minesky MP, Wittler B, Hunt M, Li T, Velliquette D, Thomas J, Gentzel I, dos Santos Brito M, Mejia-Guerra MK, Connolly LN, Qaisi D, Li W, Casas MI, Doseff AI, Grotewold E. Plant J. 2014 Oct;80(2):356-66. doi: 10.1111/tpj.12623. Epub 2014 Aug 26. PubMed 25053252.
Backbone
  Vector backbone: pENTR/D
  Backbone manufacturer: Invitrogen
  Backbone size w/o insert (bp): 2580
  Vector type: Entry vector
Growth in bacteria
  Bacterial resistance: Kanamycin, 50 μg/mL
  Growth temperature: 37°C
  Growth strain: DH5alpha
  Growth instructions: E. coli TOP10
  Copy number: Low Copy
Gene/Insert
  Gene/Insert name: CPP transcription factor from EB166014
  Species: Zea mays
  Insert size (bp): 1821
  GenBank ID: HQ858671
  Cloning method: Restriction Enzyme
  Sequencing primers: 5′ M13 For; 3′ M13 Rev
Terms and licenses: Academic/Nonprofit Terms; Industry Terms: Not Available to Industry
Depositor comments: This CDS was amplified using PCR from a full length cDNA template from the Maize Full-length cDNA Project (www.maizecdna.org) and the PCR product included the stop codon. The PCR product was cloned into a Gateway pENTR/D vector. Further information on this gene may be obtained at www.grassius.org using the GenBank number. (The second half of the plasmid name is the GenBank Number for the sequence of the insert)
How to cite: pUT1107-HQ858671 was a gift from John Gray & Erich Grotewold (Addgene plasmid # 27717 ; http://n2t.net/addgene:27717 ; RRID:Addgene_27717)
