[The description below was written by a language model from this plasmid's Addgene catalogue record and pLannotate feature annotations shown in this document.]
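Description:
pUT1107-HQ858671 is a Gateway entry clone built in the Invitrogen pENTR/D backbone and carrying the coding sequence of a maize (Zea mays) CPP-family transcription factor. It belongs to a maize transcription factor open reading frame collection assembled for functional genomics. The roughly 1.8 kb insert was PCR-amplified from a full-length cDNA template and retains its native stop codon, so it is suited to native or N-terminally tagged expression after transfer but not to C-terminal fusions. In the 4.4 kb depositor sequence the ORF lies between attL1 and attL2, the recombination sites that allow LR Clonase to move it in a defined orientation into any attR-containing destination vector. An automated annotation within the insert flags similarity to zebrafish LIN54, a DNA-binding component of the DREAM complex. This is best read as homology, presumably reflecting a conserved domain shared with the maize protein, and not as the presence of a fish sequence.

The plasmid has no promoter positioned to express the ORF in plants or other eukaryotes, since entry clones serve as shuttles, not expression vectors. A T7 promoter sits just outside attL2 on the reverse strand, and rrnB T1 and T2 terminators upstream of attL1 insulate the cloning site from read-through transcription. Small lacI and lacZα fragments are backbone remnants. Propagation in E. coli relies on a ColE1/pUC-type origin and a kanamycin resistance gene. The feature table describes the origin as high copy, whereas the catalogue lists the plasmid as low copy. M13 forward and reverse primer sites flank the insert for sequence verification. Typical uses would be generating expression constructs for studying this transcription factor.
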