Features (pLannotate 1.2.2; 10 found; start..end, strand, type, name):
      1..100     +  protein_bind   attL1: mutant version of attL; recombination site for the Gateway® LR reaction LR Clonase™
    547..1005    +  CDS            lin54 (fragment): LIN54_DANRE - Experimental evidence at protein level: Swiss-Prot protein existence level 1. Component of the DREAM complex, a multiprotein complex that can both act as a transcription activator or repressor depending on the context. Specifically recognizes the consensus motif 5'-TTYRAA-3' in target DNA. From Danio rerio (Zebrafish) (Brachydanio rerio).
   1958..2057    -  protein_bind   attL2: mutant version of attL; recombination site for the Gateway® LR reaction LR Clonase™
   2075..2093    -  promoter       T7 promoter: promoter for bacteriophage T7 RNA polymerase
   2227..3036    +  CDS            KanR: aminoglycoside phosphotransferase; aph(3')-Ia; confers resistance to kanamycin in bacteria or G418 (Geneticin®) in eukaryotes
   3183..3771    +  rep_origin     ori: high-copy-number ColE1/pMB1/pBR322/pUC origin of replication
   3954..4046    +  CDS            lacI (fragment): lac repressor; lacI; The lac repressor binds to the lac operator to inhibit transcription in E. coli. This inhibition can be relieved by adding lactose or isopropyl-β-D-thiogalactopyranoside (IPTG).
   4101..4128    -  terminator     rrnB T2 terminator: transcription terminator T2 from the E. coli rrnB gene
   4260..4303    +  terminator     rrnB T1 terminator: Escherichia coli rrnB; transcription terminator T1 from the E. coli rrnB gene
   4350..4386    -  CDS            lacZα (fragment): LacZα fragment of β-galactosidase; lacZ fragment
>Addgene plasmid #27717 | pUT1107-HQ858671 | depositor full sequence | sequence record 13021 | Author sequence
CAAATAATGATTTTATTTTGACTGATAGTGACCTGTTCGTTGCAACAAATTGATGAGCAATGCTTTTTTA
TAATGCCAACTTTGTACAAAAAAGCAGGCTCCGCGGCCGCCCCCTTCACCATGGAGGGCAATGAACAGGG
CTGTGGAGGGCTGCCGCAAAGGCCTCCCGTGCTCGGTGCGTCCATGCAACCGCCGATTAAGAAGCTGGTA
AGGCAGCTCGACTTCAACTCGGCGGCATTGGCGGGAAACCCCGCGATGGCGGTGGCCGCCGCCGCCGTAT
CTAGGGTTCTGCAGCCGAAGGCGTCGTCCGTGGGGTTCCAGCATCCGCAGCACGTGGGGGCTGCCATGCC
GATGGGAGTACCGCAGCAGCTGCACCAGCGTGTGCTGCCGGTGATGCGCCTGCATCAGGTGGTGGGGCAT
GTGCCGCTGGCGGTCTCTGTACCGCAGCTTCGTCCGGTGCCGCCGCAGCCAGTCCAGCGCCCCCCGGTCG
CCGTTCCCTTGAAACCAGAGTCACCAAAACTACGGGCAAGACTGTACGAAGGGAAAGATAGTACTCCCAC
GAAGAAGAAGTGCTACAACTGCAGGAATTCCAAATGTCTGAAGTTGTACTGTGAATGCTTTGCTTCTGGT
ACTTACTGTGATGGTTGCAACTGCACCAACTGTTTTAATAATCCTGATAATGAGGTTGCCAGGCGTGAAG
CTGTTGAAGCTATATTGGATCGTAATCCAGATGCTTTCAGGCCTAAGATTGGGAGCAGCCCACATATGCA
TAGGAATAATGAGGTGCCTAGTGATCTCCCTTTAGTAGGGAAGCATAATAAAGGGTGCCATTGCAAGAAG
TCAGGATGTCTCAAGAAGTACTGTGAGTGCTTCCAAGCTAATATACTATGCTCTGAAAACTGCAAGTGCA
TGGATTGCAAGAATTTTGAAGGAAGTGAAGAGAGAAGAAATCTTTTCCAAGGGGATCACAAAAATGCAAT
TAACATGCAGCAGGTGACAAATGCAGCAGTAAATGGTGCTATTGGAGCAACAGGATTCCCTTCTCCTTCC
ACATCAAGGAAGAGGAAACATAATGATCCTTCACTTGACCATTTCAATAAGGAACATATAGCGCACAAGA
ATTATCACATACCTCAGAAAAATGCGGTGCCTGATGGTTCAATTCCAATAAGCCAGTCTGCACATCCTCC
AACTCTGGGCCCCTTCACCTATAAGCCCCTTTTAGCAGACACTGTCCAAGCAGAGGATATAAAGGAGCTA
TGCAAGCTTTTAGTGGTGGTATCAGGAGAAGCTGCAAAAACATATGCTGGTCAGAAAACGAAGGAAGAGA
GGGTCGGCGAGAAGGAAGATGAAATCGGAGGGCAGAAGGAAGATGACAGGGTAGGTTCCCTAGCATTGAC
AAACCATGATAGAGAAGGAAATAATCAAGATCAAGATCAAAAAGCACCAATTGATGACCATTCAAGCAGA
GGAACTCATACGGGCAAAGCTATTATAGAAGAATCCAGACCTAACTGCGTTGATGATCATAAGACCCATA
GACCTATGTCTCCTGGAACACTAGCACTGATGTGTGATGAAGAAGCATTTGAGAAAATGTGTGACGAACA
AGATACAATGTTTACGACTTCTCAAAATGCTGCTCCTCAGCAGACAGTAATTGTCAACCATAACCAATCT
GCACTGTATGCAGAACAAGAAAACGTTGTGCTGACAGAATTCCGGGATTGCCTCCGCAAGTTTGTGAGAT
ACGGAAGAATGAAAGAGGAAAGGTACTCCATGGCAATCAAATCTGAAACATCTGGTCATCCTGGACAGGT
AAATGGTGTTTCTCAAGTACCATATTCAAAAGTAGATGTGCCTGCTGTAAAAACATATCCACAGAGTTCC
AGCAGTCATCTTGTTGCTGGAAAACCTGTTACTGGCCTTTTGGACAAAAACAAGGGTGGGCGCGCCGACC
CAGCTTTCTTGTACAAAGTTGGCATTATAAGAAAGCATTGCTTATCAATTTGTTGCAACGAACAGGTCAC
TATCAGTCAAAATAAAATCATTATTTGCCATCCAGCTGATATCCCCTATAGTGAGTCGTATTACATGGTC
ATAGCTGTTTCCTGGCAGCTCTGGCCCGTGTCTCAAAATCTCTGATGTTACATTGCACAAGATAAAAATA
TATCATCATGAACAATAAAACTGTCTGCTTACATAAACAGTAATACAAGGGGTGTTATGAGCCATATTCA
ACGGGAAACGTCGAGGCCGCGATTAAATTCCAACATGGATGCTGATTTATATGGGTATAAATGGGCTCGC
GATAATGTCGGGCAATCAGGTGCGACAATCTATCGCTTGTATGGGAAGCCCGATGCGCCAGAGTTGTTTC
TGAAACATGGCAAAGGTAGCGTTGCCAATGATGTTACAGATGAGATGGTCAGACTAAACTGGCTGACGGA
ATTTATGCCTCTTCCGACCATCAAGCATTTTATCCGTACTCCTGATGATGCATGGTTACTCACCACTGCG
ATCCCCGGAAAAACAGCATTCCAGGTATTAGAAGAATATCCTGATTCAGGTGAAAATATTGTTGATGCGC
TGGCAGTGTTCCTGCGCCGGTTGCATTCGATTCCTGTTTGTAATTGTCCTTTTAACAGCGATCGCGTATT
TCGTCTCGCTCAGGCGCAATCACGAATGAATAACGGTTTGGTTGATGCGAGTGATTTTGATGACGAGCGT
AATGGCTGGCCTGTTGAACAAGTCTGGAAAGAAATGCATAAACTTTTGCCATTCTCACCGGATTCAGTCG
TCACTCATGGTGATTTCTCACTTGATAACCTTATTTTTGACGAGGGGAAATTAATAGGTTGTATTGATGT
TGGACGAGTCGGAATCGCAGACCGATACCAGGATCTTGCCATCCTATGGAACTGCCTCGGTGAGTTTTCT
CCTTCATTACAGAAACGGCTTTTTCAAAAATATGGTATTGATAATCCTGATATGAATAAATTGCAGTTTC
ATTTGATGCTCGATGAGTTTTTCTAATCAGAATTGGTTAATTGGTTGTAACACTGGCAGAGCATTACGCT
GACTTGACGGGACGGCGCAAGCTCATGACCAAAATCCCTTAACGTGAGTTACGCGTCGTTCCACTGAGCG
TCAGACCCCGTAGAAAAGATCAAAGGATCTTCTTGAGATCCTTTTTTTCTGCGCGTAATCTGCTGCTTGC
AAACAAAAAAACCACCGCTACCAGCGGTGGTTTGTTTGCCGGATCAAGAGCTACCAACTCTTTTTCCGAA
GGTAACTGGCTTCAGCAGAGCGCAGATACCAAATACTGTCCTTCTAGTGTAGCCGTAGTTAGGCCACCAC
TTCAAGAACTCTGTAGCACCGCCTACATACCTCGCTCTGCTAATCCTGTTACCAGTGGCTGCTGCCAGTG
GCGATAAGTCGTGTCTTACCGGGTTGGACTCAAGACGATAGTTACCGGATAAGGCGCAGCGGTCGGGCTG
AACGGGGGGTTCGTGCACACAGCCCAGCTTGGAGCGAACGACCTACACCGAACTGAGATACCTACAGCGT
GAGCATTGAGAAAGCGCCACGCTTCCCGAAGGGAGAAAGGCGGACAGGTATCCGGTAAGCGGCAGGGTCG
GAACAGGAGAGCGCACGAGGGAGCTTCCAGGGGGAAACGCCTGGTATCTTTATAGTCCTGTCGGGTTTCG
CCACCTCTGACTTGAGCGTCGATTTTTGTGATGCTCGTCAGGGGGGCGGAGCCTATGGAAAAACGCCAGC
AACGCGGCCTTTTTACGGTTCCTGGCCTTTTGCTGGCCTTTTGCTCACATGTTCTTTCCTGCGTTATCCC
CTGATTCTGTGGATAACCGTATTACCGCCTTTGAGTGAGCTGATACCGCTCGCCGCAGCCGAACGACCGA
GCGCAGCGAGTCAGTGAGCGAGGAAGCGGAAGAGCGCCCAATACGCAAACCGCCTCTCCCCGCGCGTTGG
CCGATTCATTAATGCAGCTGGCACGACAGGTTTCCCGACTGGAAAGCGGGCAGTGAGCGCAACGCAATTA
ATACGCGTACCGCTAGCCAGGAAGAGTTTGTAGAAACGCAAAAAGGCCATCCGTCAGGATGGCCTTCTGC
TTAGTTTGATGCCTGGCAGTTTATGGCGGGCGTCCTGCCCGCCACCCTCCGGGCCGTTGCTTCACAACGT
TCAAATCCGCTCCCGGCGGATTTGTCCTACTCAGGAGAGCGTTCACCGACAAACAACAGATAAAACGAAA
GGCCCAGTCTTCCGACTGAGCCTTTCGTTTTATTTGATGCCTGGCAGTTCCCTACTCTCGCGTTAACGCT
AGCATGGATGTTTTCCCAGTCACGACGTTGTAAAACGACGGCCAGTCTTAAGCTCGGGCCC
