>Addgene plasmid #27717 | pUT1107-HQ858671 | addgene partial sequence | sequence record 34043 | 27717 with M13pUC-fwd
TAATGATTTTATTTTGACTGATAGTGACCTGTTCGTTGCAACAAATTGATGAGCAATGCTTTTTTATAAT
GCCAACTTTGTACAAAAAAGCAGGCTCCGCGGCCGCCCCCTTCACCATGGAGGGCAATGAACAGGGCTGT
GGAGGGCTGCCGCAAAGGCCTCCCGTGCTCGGTGCGTCCATGCAACCGCCGATTAAGAAGCTGGTAAGGC
AGCTCGACTTCAACTCGGCGGCATTGGCGGGAAACCCCGCGATGGCGGTGGCCGCCGCCGCCGTATCTAG
GGTTCTGCAGCCGAAGGCGTCGTCCGTGGGGTTCCAGCATCCGCAGCACGTGGGGGCTGCCATGCCGATG
GGAGTACCGCAGCAGCTGCACCAGCGTGTGCTGCCGGTGATGCGCCTGCATCAGGTGGTGGGGCATGTGC
CGCTGGCGGTCTCTGTACCGCAGCTTCGTCCGGTGCCGCCGCAGCCAGTCCAGCGCCCCCCGGTCGCCGT
TCCCTTGAAACCAGAGTCACCAAAACTACGGGCAAGACTGTACGAAGGGAAAGATAGTACTCCCACGAAG
AAGAAGTGCTACAACTGCAGGAATTCCAAATGTCTGAAGTTGTACTGTGAATGCTTTGCTTCTGGTACTT
ACTGTGATGGTTGCAACTGCACCAACTGTTTTAATAATCCTGATAATGAGGTTGCCAGGCGTGAAGCTGT
TGAAGCTATATTGGATCGTAATCCAGATGCTTTCA
